Addgene plasmid #112829: pcDNA3.1(+)/Puro/FA/GFP-LL5BIP
Purpose: transient/stable overexpression
Depositing lab: Tomasz Prószyński. Publication: LL5β interacts with uncharacterised protein 2410002F23Rik (LL5BIP). Niewiadomski P, Prószyński TJ. Matters v. 2, n. 11 (Nov 17, 2016) 10.19185/matters.201610000003.
Backbone
  Vector backbone: pcDNA3.1(+)/Puro
  Backbone size w/o insert (bp): 5500
  Vector type: Mammalian Expression
  Selectable markers: Puromycin
Growth in bacteria
  Bacterial resistance: Ampicillin, 100 μg/mL
  Growth temperature: 37°C
  Growth strain: DH5alpha
  Copy number: High Copy
Gene/Insert
  Gene/Insert name: LL5BIP
  Species: M. musculus (mouse)
  Entrez Gene: 2410002F23Rik (a.k.a. MGC27669, MGC69849)
  Tag / fusion protein: GFP (N terminal on insert)
  Cloning method: Restriction Enzyme; 5′ cloning site Unknown (unknown if destroyed); 3′ cloning site Unknown (unknown if destroyed)
Terms and licenses: Academic/Nonprofit Terms; Industry Terms: Not Available to Industry
How to cite: pcDNA3.1(+)/Puro/FA/GFP-LL5BIP was a gift from Tomasz Prószyński (Addgene plasmid # 112829 ; http://n2t.net/addgene:112829 ; RRID:Addgene_112829)
