[The description below was written by a language model from this plasmid's Addgene catalogue record and pLannotate feature annotations shown in this document.]
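Description:
pcDNA3.1(+)/Puro/FA/GFP-LL5BIP is a mammalian expression plasmid built on a puromycin-selectable version of pcDNA3.1(+), intended for transient or stable overexpression of a GFP-tagged mouse protein. It is propagated in E. coli through a high-copy ColE1/pUC-type origin with ampicillin selection (β-lactamase under its own promoter). It also carries an f1 origin, which permits single-stranded DNA production. The sequenced record is about 6.7 kb.

The expression cassette is driven by the human cytomegalovirus immediate early enhancer and promoter. A T7 promoter lies just upstream of the coding region and could support in vitro transcription. The open reading frame begins with EGFP, which the catalogue describes as an N-terminal tag on LL5BIP, the product of the mouse gene 2410002F23Rik. The LL5BIP coding sequence itself is not annotated in the feature table. It presumably occupies the unannotated stretch of roughly 900 bp between the end of EGFP and the bovine growth hormone polyadenylation signal that terminates the transcript. The cloning sites used are not recorded.

A second cassette provides selection in mammalian cells, with the SV40 enhancer/early promoter driving puromycin N-acetyltransferase, followed by an SV40 polyadenylation signal. The short bleomycin-resistance fragment next to it, along with the small HIV-1 LTR, lacI and bom fragments, are brief partial matches that look like remnants of backbone construction or annotation artefacts rather than functional elements.

The associated work concerns the interaction of this previously uncharacterised protein with LL5β. The construct therefore suits visualising the localisation of the fluorescent fusion in cultured cells, or using the GFP moiety as a handle in interaction studies. Puromycin selection allows stable lines to be derived.
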