Features (pLannotate 1.2.2; 20 found; start..end, strand, type, name):
     18..397     +  enhancer       CMV enhancer: human cytomegalovirus immediate early enhancer
    398..601     +  promoter       CMV promoter: human cytomegalovirus (CMV) immediate early promoter
    597..630     +  LTR            5' LTR (truncated) (fragment): truncated 5' long terminal repeat (LTR) from HIV-1
    646..664     +  promoter       T7 promoter: promoter for bacteriophage T7 RNA polymerase
    718..1434    +  CDS            EGFP: EGFP is a basic (constitutively fluorescent) green fluorescent protein published in 1996, derived from Aequorea victoria. It is reported to be a rapidly-maturing weak dimer with moderate acid sensitivity.
   2351..2575    +  polyA_signal   bGH poly(A) signal: bovine growth hormone polyadenylation signal
   2579..2600    +  promoter       SV40 promoter (fragment): SV40 enhancer and early promoter
   2621..3049    +  rep_origin     f1 ori (sequence partly withheld): f1 bacteriophage origin of replication; arrow indicates direction of (+) strand synthesis
   3063..3392    +  promoter       SV40 promoter: SV40 enhancer and early promoter
   3413..4012    +  CDS            PuroR: puromycin N-acetyltransferase; pac from Streptomyces alboniger; confers resistance to puromycin
   4019..4177    +  CDS            ble (fragment): BLE_KLEPN - Experimental evidence at protein level: Swiss-Prot protein existence level 1. Binding protein with a strong affinity to the bleomycin family of antibiotics. Binds to CL990; an antimitotic-antibiotic compound. From Klebsiella pneumoniae.
   4172..4293    +  polyA_signal   SV40 poly(A) signal: SV40 polyadenylation signal
   4366..4382    -  protein_bind   lac operator: The lac repressor binds to the lac operator to inhibit transcription in E. coli. This inhibition can be relieved by adding lactose or isopropyl-β-D-thiogalactopyranoside (IPTG). lac repressor encoded by lacI
   4390..4420    -  promoter       lac promoter: promoter for the E. coli lac operon
   4435..4456    -  protein_bind   CAP binding site: CAP binding activates transcription in the presence of cAMP. E. coli catabolite activator protein
   4469..4561    -  CDS            lacI (fragment): lac repressor; lacI; The lac repressor binds to the lac operator to inhibit transcription in E. coli. This inhibition can be relieved by adding lactose or isopropyl-β-D-thiogalactopyranoside (IPTG).
   4744..5332    -  rep_origin     ori: high-copy-number ColE1/pMB1/pBR322/pUC origin of replication
   5503..6363    -  CDS            AmpR: β-lactamase; bla; confers resistance to ampicillin, carbenicillin, and related antibiotics
   6364..6468    -  promoter       AmpR promoter: bla
   6527..6579    -  misc_feature   bom (fragment): basis of mobility region from pBR322
>Addgene plasmid #112829 | pcDNA3.1(+)/Puro/FA/GFP-LL5BIP | addgene full sequence | sequence record 217931 | Addgene NGS Result
GGCCAGATATACGCGTTGACATTGATTATTGACTAGTTATTAATAGTAATCAATTACGGGGTCATTAGTT
CATAGCCCATATATGGAGTTCCGCGTTACATAACTTACGGTAAATGGCCCGCCTGGCTGACCGCCCAACG
ACCCCCGCCCATTGACGTCAATAATGACGTATGTTCCCATAGTAACGCCAATAGGGACTTTCCATTGACG
TCAATGGGTGGAGTATTTACGGTAAACTGCCCACTTGGCAGTACATCAAGTGTATCATATGCCAAGTACG
CCCCCTATTGACGTCAATGACGGTAAATGGCCCGCCTGGCATTATGCCCAGTACATGACCTTATGGGACT
TTCCTACTTGGCAGTACATCTACGTATTAGTCATCGCTATTACCATGGTGATGCGGTTTTGGCAGTACAT
CAATGGGCGTGGATAGCGGTTTGACTCACGGGGATTTCCAAGTCTCCACCCCATTGACGTCAATGGGAGT
TTGTTTTGGCACCAAAATCAACGGGACTTTCCAAAATGTCGTAACAACTCCGCCCCATTGACGCAAATGG
GCGGTAGGCGTGTACGGTGGGAGGTCTATATAAGCAGAGCTCTCTGGCTAACTAGAGAACCCACTGCTTA
CTGGCTTATCGAAATTAATACGACTCACTATAGGGAGACCCAAGCTGGCTAGCGTTTAAACTTAAGCTTG
GTACCGAGCTCGGATCCATGGTGAGCAAGGGCGAGGAGCTGTTCACCGGGGTGGTGCCCATCCTGGTCGA
GCTGGACGGCGACGTAAACGGCCACAAGTTCAGCGTGTCCGGCGAGGGCGAGGGCGATGCCACCTACGGC
AAGCTGACCCTGAAGTTCATCTGCACCACCGGCAAGCTGCCCGTGCCCTGGCCCACCCTCGTGACCACCC
TGACCTACGGCGTGCAGTGCTTCAGCCGCTACCCCGACCACATGAAGCAGCACGACTTCTTCAAGTCCGC
CATGCCCGAAGGCTACGTCCAGGAGCGCACCATCTTCTTCAAGGACGACGGCAACTACAAGACCCGCGCC
GAGGTGAAGTTCGAGGGCGACACCCTGGTGAACCGCATCGAGCTGAAGGGCATCGACTTCAAGGAGGACG
GCAACATCCTGGGGCACAAGCTGGAGTACAACTACAACAGCCACAACGTCTATATCATGGCCGACAAGCA
GAAGAACGGCATCAAGGTGAACTTCAAGATCCGCCACAACATCGAGGACGGCAGCGTGCAGCTCGCCGAC
CACTACCAGCAGAACACCCCCATCGGCGACGGCCCCGTGCTGCTGCCCGACAACCACTACCTGAGCACCC
AGTCCGCCCTGAGCAAAGACCCCAACGAGAAGCGCGATCACATGGTCCTGCTGGAGTTCGTGACCGCCGC
CGGGATCACTCTCGGCATGGACGAGCTGTACAAGGGCCGGCCAACCATGGCTGAGAGAGTGCTGGTGCCC
ACCCAGATAGGCCGGGGGGACCGCTACTACACATACACGGAGTTGTTGGCTATCTCACGGCGTTTCAAGC
AGAACCCCAATGAGCTCATGGTCACCTGGATCCTGCGGGTGTATGACCAGGGAGGCCCTGCCCTGTCCCT
GAATTCTGGGGAGCTGGGGCTGCTGGGTGACCTCACCCATGATGCCATCTTTAACTACCGCTGCAAGGCC
CTGCGGGGGGCTGGCTGCCAGACTCTCCTGAGCTGGCTGCTGCAGGCCTGGCGTCAGCGTTGGGAATCCT
CCCTGCATTTTGAGGCCACCGAGTTACCCTTCAGGCCCTGGACCACCATGGAGGAAGGCATCCAGTTGGT
GCGTGAGCTGGGCATGATTGAGTGGATCTACCTTGACCCAGAAGGGCCCGTGGACCTGGCCCCAGAGGAT
GTGGCCTTCACTCAAGGCCTGCAGCGGCGCCTGCTCACAGCAGCCCCCTCTGAGCTGCGGCTTTCACTGG
TCAGCCTGCTGGTACGTGGCATGACAGTGTTGGAGGCTGTGATGGAGATCCAGACTATTGCTGACGTGGG
TCTGCTCTGGCGCCAGAGCCATCCAGGCCGCACCAAGCTCATGTTGGGGCCCAACCCAACTCGTAAGGAC
CTCCTAGGCTGGCTGCTCAGCCACGGTGTACCCCGGGAGCAAGTAGACAGACAGCCCACCAAGGTACTCC
TAGAACTCTACATCAAAGAAGCCAAGCGCAGTCGCGGCCACCCCAACTATGGGCTGAACGAGGAGCAGCC
CCCACCACCCCCTTACTCCGACCAGGCCTGTGGGGAAGAGCAACCGGTGCGTCATGACTAGGCGCGCCTC
GAGTCTAGAGGGCCCGTTTAAACCCGCTGATCAGCCTCGACTGTGCCTTCTAGTTGCCAGCCATCTGTTG
TTTGCCCCTCCCCCGTGCCTTCCTTGACCCTGGAAGGTGCCACTCCCACTGTCCTTTCCTAATAAAATGA
GGAAATTGCATCGCATTGTCTGAGTAGGTGTCATTCTATTCTGGGGGGTGGGGTGGGGCAGGACAGCAAG
GGGGAGGATTGGGAAGACAATAGCAGGCATGCTGGGGATGCGGTGGGCTCTATGGCTTCTGAGGCGGAAA
GAACCAGCTGGGGCTCTAGGGGGTATCCCC
[124 nt withheld, positions 2621-2744]
C
[91 nt withheld, positions 2746-2836]
A
[49 nt withheld, positions 2838-2886]
CCTTTGACGTTGGAGTCCACGTTCTTT
[37 nt withheld, positions 2914-2950]
ACCCTATCTCGGTCTATTCTTTTGATTTATAAGGGATTTTGCCGATTTCGGCCTATTGGTTAAAAAATGA
GCTGATTTAACAAAAATTTAACGCGAATTAATTCTGTGGAATGTGTGTCAGTTAGGGTGTGGAAAGTCCC
CAGGCTCCCCAGCAGGCAGAAGTATGCAAAGCATGCATCTCAATTAGTCAGCAACCAGGTGTGGAAAGTC
CCCAGGCTCCCCAGCAGGCAGAAGTATGCAAAGCATGCATCTCAATTAGTCAGCAACCATAGTCCCGCCC
CTAACTCCGCCCATCCCGCCCCTAACTCCGCCCAGTTCCGCCCATTCTCCGCCCCATGGCTGACTAATTT
TTTTTATTTATGCAGAGGCCGAGGCCGCCTCTGCCTCTGAGCTATTCCAGAAGTAGTGAGGAGGCTTTTT
TGGAGGCCTAGGCTTTTGCAAAAAGCTCCCGGGGCCGCCACCATGACCGAGTACAAGCCCACGGTGCGCC
TCGCCACCCGCGACGACGTCCCCCGGGCCGTACGCACCCTCGCCGCCGCGTTCGCCGACTACCCCGCCAC
GCGCCACACCGTCGACCCGGACCGCCACATCGAGCGGGTCACCGAGCTGCAAGAACTCTTCCTCACGCGC
GTCGGGCTCGACATCGGCAAGGTGTGGGTCGCGGACGACGGCGCCGCGGTGGCGGTCTGGACCACGCCGG
AGAGCGTCGAAGCGGGGGCGGTGTTCGCCGAGATCGGCCCGCGCATGGCCGAGTTGAGCGGTTCCCGGCT
GGCCGCGCAGCAACAGATGGAAGGCCTCCTGGCGCCGCACCGGCCCAAGGAGCCCGCGTGGTTCCTGGCC
ACCGTCGGCGTCTCGCCCGACCACCAGGGCAAGGGTCTGGGCAGCGCCGTCGTGCTCCCCGGAGTGGAGG
CGGCCGAGCGCGCCGGGGTGCCCGCCTTCCTGGAGACCTCCGCGCCCCGCAACCTCCCCTTCTACGAGCG
GCTCGGCTTCACCGTCACCGCCGACGTCGAGGTGCCCGAAGGACCGCGCACCTGGTGCATGACCCGCAAG
CCCGGTGCCTGATTCGAAATGACCGACCAAGCGACGCCCAACCTGCCATCACGAGATTTCGATTCCACCG
CCGCCTTCTATGAAAGGTTGGGCTTCGGAATCGTTTTCCGGGACGCCGGCTGGATGATCCTCCAGCGCGG
GGATCTCATGCTGGAGTTCTTCGCCCACCCCAACTTGTTTATTGCAGCTTATAATGGTTACAAATAAAGC
AATAGCATCACAAATTTCACAAATAAAGCATTTTTTTCACTGCATTCTAGTTGTGGTTTGTCCAAACTCA
TCAATGTATCTTATCATGTCTGTATACCGTCGACCTCTAGCTAGAGCTTGGCGTAATCATGGTCATAGCT
GTTTCCTGTGTGAAATTGTTATCCGCTCACAATTCCACACAACATACGAGCCGGAAGCATAAAGTGTAAA
GCCTGGGGTGCCTAATGAGTGAGCTAACTCACATTAATTGCGTTGCGCTCACTGCCCGCTTTCCAGTCGG
GAAACCTGTCGTGCCAGCTGCATTAATGAATCGGCCAACGCGCGGGGAGAGGCGGTTTGCGTATTGGGCG
CTCTTCCGCTTCCTCGCTCACTGACTCGCTGCGCTCGGTCGTTCGGCTGCGGCGAGCGGTATCAGCTCAC
TCAAAGGCGGTAATACGGTTATCCACAGAATCAGGGGATAACGCAGGAAAGAACATGTGAGCAAAAGGCC
AGCAAAAGGCCAGGAACCGTAAAAAGGCCGCGTTGCTGGCGTTTTTCCATAGGCTCCGCCCCCCTGACGA
GCATCACAAAAATCGACGCTCAAGTCAGAGGTGGCGAAACCCGACAGGACTATAAAGATACCAGGCGTTT
CCCCCTGGAAGCTCCCTCGTGCGCTCTCCTGTTCCGACCCTGCCGCTTACCGGATACCTGTCCGCCTTTC
TCCCTTCGGGAAGCGTGGCGCTTTCTCATAGCTCACGCTGTAGGTATCTCAGTTCGGTGTAGGTCGTTCG
CTCCAAGCTGGGCTGTGTGCACGAACCCCCCGTTCAGCCCGACCGCTGCGCCTTATCCGGTAACTATCGT
CTTGAGTCCAACCCGGTAAGACACGACTTATCGCCACTGGCAGCAGCCACTGGTAACAGGATTAGCAGAG
CGAGGTATGTAGGCGGTGCTACAGAGTTCTTGAAGTGGTGGCCTAACTACGGCTACACTAGAAGAACAGT
ATTTGGTATCTGCGCTCTGCTGAAGCCAGTTACCTTCGGAAAAAGAGTTGGTAGCTCTTGATCCGGCAAA
CAAACCACCGCTGGTAGCGGTGGTTTTTTTGTTTGCAAGCAGCAGATTACGCGCAGAAAAAAAGGATCTC
AAGAAGATCCTTTGATCTTTTCTACGGGGTCTGACGCTCAGTGGAACGAAAACTCACGTTAAGGGATTTT
GGTCATGAGATTATCAAAAAGGATCTTCACCTAGATCCTTTTAAATTAAAAATGAAGTTTTAAATCAATC
TAAAGTATATATGAGTAAACTTGGTCTGACAGTTACCAATGCTTAATCAGTGAGGCACCTATCTCAGCGA
TCTGTCTATTTCGTTCATCCATAGTTGCCTGACTCCCCGTCGTGTAGATAACTACGATACGGGAGGGCTT
ACCATCTGGCCCCAGTGCTGCAATGATACCGCGAGACCCACGCTCACCGGCTCCAGATTTATCAGCAATA
AACCAGCCAGCCGGAAGGGCCGAGCGCAGAAGTGGTCCTGCAACTTTATCCGCCTCCATCCAGTCTATTA
ATTGTTGCCGGGAAGCTAGAGTAAGTAGTTCGCCAGTTAATAGTTTGCGCAACGTTGTTGCCATTGCTAC
AGGCATCGTGGTGTCACGCTCGTCGTTTGGTATGGCTTCATTCAGCTCCGGTTCCCAACGATCAAGGCGA
GTTACATGATCCCCCATGTTGTGCAAAAAAGCGGTTAGCTCCTTCGGTCCTCCGATCGTTGTCAGAAGTA
AGTTGGCCGCAGTGTTATCACTCATGGTTATGGCAGCACTGCATAATTCTCTTACTGTCATGCCATCCGT
AAGATGCTTTTCTGTGACTGGTGAGTACTCAACCAAGTCATTCTGAGAATAGTGTATGCGGCGACCGAGT
TGCTCTTGCCCGGCGTCAATACGGGATAATACCGCGCCACATAGCAGAACTTTAAAAGTGCTCATCATTG
GAAAACGTTCTTCGGGGCGAAAACTCTCAAGGATCTTACCGCTGTTGAGATCCAGTTCGATGTAACCCAC
TCGTGCACCCAACTGATCTTCAGCATCTTTTACTTTCACCAGCGTTTCTGGGTGAGCAAAAACAGGAAGG
CAAAATGCCGCAAAAAAGGGAATAAGGGCGACACGGAAATGTTGAATACTCATACTCTTCCTTTTTCAAT
ATTATTGAAGCATTTATCAGGGTTATTGTCTCATGAGCGGATACATATTTGAATGTATTTAGAAAAATAA
ACAAATAGGGGTTCCGCGCACATTTCCCCGAAAAGTGCCACCTGACGTCGACGGATCGGGAGATCTCCCG
ATCCCCTATGGTGCACTCTCAGTACAATCTGCTCTGATGCCGCATAGTTAAGCCAGTATCTGCTCCCTGC
TTGTGTGTTGGAGGTCGCTGAGTAGTGCGCGAGCAAAATTTAAGCTACAACAAGGCAAGGCTTGACCGAC
AATTGCATGAAGAATCTGCTTAGGGTTAGGCGTTTTGCGCTGCTTCGCGATGTACG
